>Addgene plasmid #194542 | pCS2-Arl13b-mCardinal | addgene full sequence | sequence record 382135 | Addgene NGS Result
CGCCATTCTGCCTGGGGACGTCGGAGCAAGCTTGATTTAGGTGACACTATAGAATACAAGCTACTTGTTC
TTTGCCACCATGGTGTTCAGTCTGATGGCCAACTGCTGCAACTTGTTCAAGCGGTGGCGGGAGCCTGTCA
GAAAGGTGACACTTGTGATGGTCGGCCTTGATAATGCTGGTAAAACAGCCACAGCAAAGGGAATCCAAGG
AGAGCATCCTGAAGACGTAGCTCCCACTGTTGGCTTTTCTAAAATTGATCTGAGACAAGGAAAGTTCCAA
GTTACCATCTTTGACTTAGGAGGTGGAAAAAGAATTCGGGGAATTTGGAAGAATTATTATGCTGAATCCT
ATGGGGTAATATTTGTTGTGGATTCCAGTGATGAGGAGAGAATGGAAGAAACAAAGGAGACAATGTCCGA
AGTGCTAAGACACCCGAGGATATCAGGAAAGCCTATATTGGTGCTGGCCAACAAGCAAGACAAGGAGGGG
GCTTTAGGCGAAGCGGATGTGATTGAGTGTCTCTCGCTGGAGAAGCTGGTCAACGAGCACAAGTGCCTGT
GTCAGATCGAACCTTGTTCAGCAGTCTTGGGATATGGAAAGAAAATTGACAAGTCCATTAAAAAGGGGCT
TTATTGGCTACTGCATATCATTGCAAAGGACTTTGATGCCTTAAGTGAACGCATCCAGAAAGACACAACT
GAACAGCGAGCTCTTGAGGAACAAGAGAAACGTGAGAGGGCTGAACGAGTCCGGAAGTTAAGGGAAGAAA
GAGAACGAGAGCAGACGGAACTTGATGGGACCAGTGGTCTGGCTGAGATTGACTCAGGACCAGTCCTTGC
GAATCCTTTCCAACCCATTGCAGCTGTAATCATTGAGAATGAAAAGAAGCAGGAAAAAGAGAAAAAGAAG
CAGACCGTGGAGAAGGACAGTGATGTTGGTCTCCTAGAACATAAAGTGGAGCCAGAGCAAGCAGCGCCTC
AGAGTGAGGCAGATTGCTGCCTCCAAAACCCTGACGAGCGAGTGGTGGACAGTTACAGGGAGGCACTGTC
GCAGCAGCTGGACAGTGAGGATGAGCAGGACCAGCGAGGGTCAGAGTCCGGGGAAAACAGTAAGAAGAAA
ACCAAGAAACTAAGAATGAAAAGGAGTCATCGGGTAGAACCAGTCAATACAGACGAGTCTACTCCAAAGA
GTCCCACGCCTCCCCAACCTCCCCCTCCTGTTGGCTGGGGAACCCCCAAAGTCACTAGACTTCCAAAACT
TGAGCCTCTTGGTGAAACACGTCACAATGATTTCTATGGGAAGCCGCTGCCTCCCCTGGCTGTGCGACAG
AGACCTAACGGTGATGCTCAGGACACGATCTCA
[732 nt withheld, positions 1364-2095]
TAACTGCAGTCTAGAACTATAGTGAGTCGTATTACGTAGATCCAGACATGATAAGATACATTGATGAGTT
TGGACAAACCACAACTAGAATGCAGTGAAAAAAATGCTTTATTTGTGAAATTTGTGATGCTATTGCTTTA
TTTGTAACCATTATAAGCTGCAATAAACAAGTTAACAACAACAATTGCATTCATTTTATGTTTCAGGTTC
AGGGGGAGGTGTGGGAGGTTTTTTAATTCGCGGCCGCGGCGCCAATGCATTGGGCCCGGTACCCAGCTTT
TGTTCCCTTTAGTGAGGGTTAATTGCGCGCTTGGCGTAATCATGGTCATAGCTGTTTCCTGTGTGAAATT
GTTATCCGCTCACAATTCCACACAACATACGAGCCGGGAGCATAAAGTGTAAAGCCTGGGGTGCCTAATG
AGTGAGCTAACTCACATTAATTGCGTTGCGCTCACTGCCCGCTTTCCAGTCGGGAAACCTGTCGTGCCAG
CTGCATTAATGAATCGGCCAACGCGCGGGGAGAGGCGGTTTGCGTATTGGGCGCTCTTCCGCTTCCTCGC
TCACTGACTCGCTGCGCTCGGTCGTTCGGCTGCGGCGAGCGGTATCAGCTCACTCAAAGGCGGTAATACG
GTTATCCACAGAATCAGGGGATAACGCAGGAAAGAACATGTGAGCAAAAGGCCAGCAAAAGGCCAGGAAC
CGTAAAAAGGCCGCGTTGCTGGCGTTTTTCCATAGGCTCCGCCCCCCTGACGAGCATCACAAAAATCGAC
GCTCAAGTCAGAGGTGGCGAAACCCGACAGGACTATAAAGATACCAGGCGTTTCCCCCTGGAAGCTCCCT
CGTGCGCTCTCCTGTTCCGACCCTGCCGCTTACCGGATACCTGTCCGCCTTTCTCCCTTCGGGAAGCGTG
GCGCTTTCTCATAGCTCACGCTGTAGGTATCTCAGTTCGGTGTAGGTCGTTCGCTCCAAGCTGGGCTGTG
TGCACGAACCCCCCGTTCAGCCCGACCGCTGCGCCTTATCCGGTAACTATCGTCTTGAGTCCAACCCGGT
AAGACACGACTTATCGCCACTGGCAGCAGCCACTGGTAACAGGATTAGCAGAGCGAGGTATGTAGGCGGT
GCTACAGAGTTCTTGAAGTGGTGGCCTAACTACGGCTACACTAGAAGAACAGTATTTGGTATCTGCGCTC
TGCTGAAGCCAGTTACCTTCGGAAAAAGAGTTGGTAGCTCTTGATCCGGCAAACAAACCACCGCTGGTAG
CGGTGGTTTTTTTGTTTGCAAGCAGCAGATTACGCGCAGAAAAAAAGGATCTCAAGAAGATCCTTTGATC
TTTTCTACGGGGTCTGACGCTCAGTGGAACGAAAACTCACGTTAAGGGATTTTGGTCATGAGATTATCAA
AAAGGATCTTCACCTAGATCCTTTTAAATTAAAAATGAAGTTTTAAATCAATCTAAAGTATATATGAGTA
AACTTGGTCTGACAGTTACCAATGCTTAATCAGTGAGGCACCTATCTCAGCGATCTGTCTATTTCGTTCA
TCCATAGTTGCCTGACTCCCCGTCGTGTAGATAACTACGATACGGGAGGGCTTACCATCTGGCCCCAGTG
CTGCAATGATACCGCGAGACCCACGCTCACCGGCTCCAGATTTATCAGCAATAAACCAGCCAGCCGGAAG
GGCCGAGCGCAGAAGTGGTCCTGCAACTTTATCCGCCTCCATCCAGTCTATTAATTGTTGCCGGGAAGCT
AGAGTAAGTAGTTCGCCAGTTAATAGTTTGCGCAACGTTGTTGCCATTGCTACAGGCATCGTGGTGTCAC
GCTCGTCGTTTGGTATGGCTTCATTCAGCTCCGGTTCCCAACGATCAAGGCGAGTTACATGATCCCCCAT
GTTGTGCAAAAAAGCGGTTAGCTCCTTCGGTCCTCCGATCGTTGTCAGAAGTAAGTTGGCCGCAGTGTTA
TCACTCATGGTTATGGCAGCACTGCATAATTCTCTTACTGTCATGCCATCCGTAAGATGCTTTTCTGTGA
CTGGTGAGTACTCAACCAAGTCATTCTGAGAATAGTGTATGCGGCGACCGAGTTGCTCTTGCCCGGCGTC
AATACGGGATAATACCGCGCCACATAGCAGAACTTTAAAAGTGCTCATCATTGGAAAACGTTCTTCGGGG
CGAAAACTCTCAAGGATCTTACCGCTGTTGAGATCCAGTTCGATGTAACCCACTCGTGCACCCAACTGAT
CTTCAGCATCTTTTACTTTCACCAGCGTTTCTGGGTGAGCAAAAACAGGAAGGCAAAATGCCGCAAAAAA
GGGAATAAGGGCGACACGGAAATGTTGAATACTCATACTCTTCCTTTTTCAATATTATTGAAGCATTTAT
CAGGGTTATTGTCTCATGAGCGGATACATATTTGAATGTATTTAGAAAAATAAACAAATAGGGGTTCCGC
GCACATTTCCCCGAAAAGTGCCACCTAAATTGTAAGCGTTAATATTTTGTTAAAATTCGCGTTAAATTTT
TGTTAAATCAGCTCATTTTTTAACCAATAGGCCGAAATCGGCAAAATCCCTTATAAATCAAAAGAATAGA
CCGAGATAGGGT
[37 nt withheld, positions 4698-4734]
AAAGAACGTGGACTCCAACGTCAAAGG
[49 nt withheld, positions 4762-4810]
T
[91 nt withheld, positions 4812-4902]
G
[124 nt withheld, positions 4904-5027]
CCCATTCGCCATTCAGGCTGCGCAACTGTTGGGAAGGGCGATCGGTGCGGGCCTCTTCGCTATTACGCCA
GTCGACCGCCAATTCAATATGGCGTATATGGACTCATGCCAATTCAATATGGTGGATCTGGACCTGTGCC
AATTCAATATGGCGTATATGGACTCGTGCCAATTCAATATGGTGGATCTGGACCCCAGCCAATTCAATAT
GGCGGACTTGGCACCATGCCAATTCAATATGGCGGACCTGGCACTGTGCCAACTGGGGAGGGGTCTACTT
GGCACGGTGCCAAGTTTGAGGAGGGGTCTTGGCCCTGTGCCAAGTCCGCCATATTGAATTGGCATGGTGC
CAATAATGGCGGCCATATTGGCTATATGCCAGGATCAATATATAGGCAATATCCAATATGGCCCTATGCC
AATATGGCTATTGGCCAGGTTCAATACTATGTATTGGCCCTATGCCATATAGTATTCCATATATGGGTTT
TCCTATTGACGTAGATAGCCCCTCCCAATGGGCGGTCCCATATACCATATATGGGGCTTCCTAATACCGC
CCATAGCCACTCCCCCATTGACGTCAATGGTCTCTATATATGGTCTTTCCTATTGACGTCATATGGGCGG
TCCTATTGACGTATATGGCGCCTCCCCCATTGACGTCAATTACGGTAAATGGCCCGCCTGGCTCAATGCC
CATTGACGTCAATAGGACCACCCACCATTGACGTCAATGGGATGGCTCATTGCCCATTCATATCCGTTCT
CACGCCCCCTATTGACGTCAATGACGGTAAATGGCCCACTTGGCAGTACATCAATATCTATTAATAGTAA
CTTGGCAAGTACATTACTATTGGAAGTACGCCAGGGTACATTGGCAGTACTCCCATTGACGTCAATGGCG
GTAAATGGCCCGCGATGGCTGCCAAGTACATCCCCATTGACGTCAATGGGGAGGGGCAATGACGCAAATG
GGCGTTCCATTGACGTAAATGGGCGGTAGGCGTGCCTAATGGGAGGTCTATATAAGCAATGCTCGTTTAG
GGAAC
Features (pLannotate 1.2.2; 16 found; start..end, strand, type, name):
     35..53      +  promoter       SP6 promoter: promoter for bacteriophage SP6 RNA polymerase
     86..1363    +  CDS            Arl13b: AR13B_MOUSE - Also known as Arl2l1. Experimental evidence at protein level: Swiss-Prot protein existence level 1. Cilium-specific protein required to control the microtubule- based, ciliary axoneme structure. May act by maintaining the association between IFT subcomplexes A and B. Binds GTP but is not able to hydrolyze it; the GTPase activity remains unclear. Required to pattern the neural tube. Involved in cerebral cortex development: required for the initial formation of a polarized radial glial scaffold, the first step in the construction of the cerebral cortex, by regulating ciliary signal
   1364..2098    +  CDS            mCardinal (sequence partly withheld): far-red fluorescent protein derived from mNeptune, with further red-shifted spectra
   2112..2129    -  promoter       T7 promoter (fragment): promoter for bacteriophage T7 RNA polymerase
   2134..2268    -  polyA_signal   SV40 poly(A) signal: SV40 polyadenylation signal
   2381..2399    -  promoter       T3 promoter: promoter for bacteriophage T3 RNA polymerase
   2444..2460    -  protein_bind   lac operator: The lac repressor binds to the lac operator to inhibit transcription in E. coli. This inhibition can be relieved by adding lactose or isopropyl-β-D-thiogalactopyranoside (IPTG). lac repressor encoded by lacI
   2468..2498    -  promoter       lac promoter: promoter for the E. coli lac operon
   2513..2534    -  protein_bind   CAP binding site: CAP binding activates transcription in the presence of cAMP. E. coli catabolite activator protein
   2547..2639    -  CDS            lacI (fragment): lac repressor; lacI; The lac repressor binds to the lac operator to inhibit transcription in E. coli. This inhibition can be relieved by adding lactose or isopropyl-β-D-thiogalactopyranoside (IPTG).
   2822..3410    -  rep_origin     ori: high-copy-number ColE1/pMB1/pBR322/pUC origin of replication
   3581..4441    -  CDS            AmpR: β-lactamase; bla; confers resistance to ampicillin, carbenicillin, and related antibiotics
   4442..4546    -  promoter       AmpR promoter: bla
   4599..5027    -  rep_origin     f1 ori (sequence partly withheld): f1 bacteriophage origin of replication; arrow indicates direction of (+) strand synthesis
   5032..5098    -  CDS            lacZα (fragment): LacZα fragment of β-galactosidase; lacZ fragment
   5105..6082    +  promoter       CMV IE94 promoter: enhancer/promoter region of simian cytomegalovirus major immediate early transcription unit IE94
