[The description below was written by a language model from this plasmid's Addgene catalogue record and pLannotate feature annotations shown in this document.]
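Description:
pCS2-Arl13b-mCardinal is a 6,082 bp expression plasmid built on the pCS2 backbone, a vector designed for expression in mammalian cells and vertebrate embryos. It is propagated in E. coli through a high-copy ColE1/pUC-type origin and selected with ampicillin via the β-lactamase gene. An f1 phage origin is also present, along with remnants of lac regulatory sequences (lac promoter and operator, CAP site, and lacI and lacZα fragments) that are backbone leftovers with no evident role in expression of the insert.

The payload is the mouse Arl13b coding sequence fused in frame at its C terminus to mCardinal, a far-red fluorescent protein derived from mNeptune; the fusion was assembled by Gibson cloning. Arl13b is a small GTP-binding protein that localises to the cilium and is needed for normal axoneme structure, so the fusion acts as a fluorescent cilia marker. Transcription in eukaryotic cells is driven by the simian cytomegalovirus IE94 enhancer/promoter, which spans the end of the circular map and reads into the insert, and transcripts are terminated by the SV40 polyadenylation signal downstream of mCardinal. An SP6 promoter sits between the CMV element and the start of the open reading frame, an arrangement that in pCS2 vectors allows in vitro synthesis of sense mRNA for embryo injection. A T3 promoter and a T7 promoter fragment lie on the opposite strand downstream of the insert.

The construct is intended to express Arl13b-mCardinal in mammalian cells and zebrafish embryos. The associated work concerns lumen and cilia formation during development of the zebrafish left-right organizer, where a far-red cilia label can be combined with other fluorescent reporters.
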