Addgene plasmid #194542: pCS2-Arl13b-mCardinal
Purpose: Expresses Arl13b with mCardinal in mammalian cells and zebrafish embryos
Depositing lab: Heidi Hehnly. Publication: Rab8, Rab11, and Rab35 coordinate lumen and cilia formation during zebrafish left-right organizer development. Aljiboury AA, Ingram E, Krishnan N, Ononiwu F, Pal D, Manikas J, Taveras C, Hall NA, Da Silva J, Freshour J, Hehnly H. PLoS Genet. 2023 May 15;19(5):e1010765. doi: 10.1371/journal.pgen.1010765. eCollection 2023 May. PubMed 37186603.
Backbone
  Vector backbone: pCS2
  Backbone size w/o insert (bp): 4067
  Total vector size (bp): 6082
  Vector type: Mammalian Expression
Growth in bacteria
  Bacterial resistance: Ampicillin, 100 μg/mL
  Growth temperature: 37°C
  Growth strain: DH5alpha
  Copy number: Unknown
Gene/Insert
  Gene/Insert name: Arl13b
  Species: M. musculus (mouse)
  Insert size (bp): 1290
  Entrez Gene: Arl13b (a.k.a. A530097K21Rik, A930014M17Rik, Arl2l1, C530009C10Rik, hnn)
  Promoter: CMV IE94
  Tag / fusion protein: mCardinal (C terminal on insert)
  Cloning method: Gibson Cloning
  Sequencing primers: 5′ sp6; 3′ T3
Resource information
  A portion of this plasmid was derived from a plasmid made by: Arl13b was received from the Pazour lab at UMass Med.
Terms and licenses: Academic/Nonprofit Terms; Industry Terms: Not Available to Industry
How to cite: pCS2-Arl13b-mCardinal was a gift from Heidi Hehnly (Addgene plasmid # 194542 ; http://n2t.net/addgene:194542 ; RRID:Addgene_194542)
